>Addgene plasmid #147508 | pT7-EGFP-C1-HsNot6-L34EI36E_S | depositor full sequence | sequence record 289955 | Full Sequence
TAGTTATTAATAGTAATCAATTACGGGGTCATTAGTTCATAGCCCATATATGGAGTTCCGCGTTACATAA
CTTACGGTAAATGGCCCGCCTGGCTGACCGCCCAACGACCCCCGCCCATTGACGTCAATAATGACGTATG
TTCCCATAGTAACGCCAATAGGGACTTTCCATTGACGTCAATGGGTGGAGTATTTACGGTAAACTGCCCA
CTTGGCAGTACATCAAGTGTATCATATGCCAAGTACGCCCCCTATTGACGTCAATGACGGTAAATGGCCC
GCCTGGCATTATGCCCAGTACATGACCTTATGGGACTTTCCTACTTGGCAGTACATCTACGTATTAGTCA
TCGCTATTACCATGGTGATGCGGTTTTGGCAGTACATCAATGGGCGTGGATAGCGGTTTGACTCACGGGG
ATTTCCAAGTCTCCACCCCATTGACGTCAATGGGAGTTTGTTTTGGCACCAAAATCAACGGGACTTTCCA
AAATGTCGTAACAACTCCGCCCCATTGACGCAAATGGGCGGTAGGCGTGTACGGTGGGAGGTCTATATAA
GCAGAGCTCTCTGGCTAACTAGAGAACCCACTGCTTACTGGCTTATCGAAATTAATACGACTCACTATAG
GGAGACCCAAGCTCTAGCGCTACCGGTCGCCACCATGGTGAGCAAGGGCGAGGAGCTGTTCACCGGGGTG
GTGCCCATCCTGGTCGAGCTGGACGGCGACGTAAACGGCCACAAGTTCAGCGTGTCCGGCGAGGGCGAGG
GCGATGCCACCTACGGCAAGCTGACCCTGAAGTTCATCTGCACCACCGGCAAGCTGCCCGTGCCCTGGCC
CACCCTCGTGACCACCCTGACCTACGGCGTGCAGTGCTTCAGCCGCTACCCCGACCACATGAAGCAGCAC
GACTTCTTCAAGTCCGCCATGCCCGAAGGCTACGTCCAGGAGCGCACCATCTTCTTCAAGGACGACGGCA
ACTACAAGACCCGCGCCGAGGTGAAGTTCGAGGGCGACACCCTGGTGAACCGCATCGAGCTGAAGGGCAT
CGACTTCAAGGAGGACGGCAACATCCTGGGGCACAAGCTGGAGTACAACTACAACAGCCACAACGTCTAT
ATCATGGCCGACAAGCAGAAGAACGGCATCAAGGTGAACTTCAAGATCCGCCACAACATCGAGGACGGCA
GCGTGCAGCTCGCCGACCACTACCAGCAGAACACCCCCATCGGCGACGGCCCCGTGCTGCTGCCCGACAA
CCACTACCTGAGCACCCAGTCCGCCCTGAGCAAAGACCCCAACGAGAAGCGCGATCACATGGTCCTGCTG
GAGTTCGTGACCGCCGCCGGGATCACTCTCGGCATGGACGAGCTGTACAAGTCCGGACTCAGATCTCGAG
CTATGCCCAAAGAAAAATACGAGCCCCCTGACCCTCGGAGGATGTATACAATTATGTCTTCTGAGGAAGC
AGCAAATGGAAAGAAATCCCACTGGGCAGAGGAAGAAGAAAGTGGAAAAGTAAGAAGCTTAAGCGCATCT
TTGTGGTCACTAACTCACCTGACAGCTTTGCATTTGAGTGACAATTCCCTGTCCCGAATTCCTTCAGACA
TTGCCAAGCTTCACAATCTGGTGTATTTGGACCTGTCATCTAATAAAATTCGTAGCTTACCCGCAGAACT
CGGAAACATGGTATCACTCAGGGAGCTCCATTTAAATAACAACCTGTTACGAGTTCTACCTTTTGAGCTG
GGAAAACTGTTTCAGTTGCAGACTTTAGGCCTGAAAGGAAATCCCCTTACCCAGGATATATTGAACCTTT
ATCAGGAACCAGATGGAACAAGACGGCTGCTGAACTATTTGCTTGATAATTTGTCAGGTACTGCAAAAAG
AATTACAACAGAACAACCACCTCCAAGGTCTTGGATTATGTTACAAGAACCAGATAGGACAAGGCCAACT
GCCTTGTTTTCTGTCATGTGCTATAATGTTCTTTGTGATAAATATGCGACCCGGCAGTTATACGGCTACT
GTCCATCATGGGCGCTAAACTGGGACTACAGGAAAAAGGCCATTATTCAAGAAATCTTGAGCTGCAATGC
TGATATCGTAAGTCTTCAGGAGGTTGAAACGGAACAGTATTACAGTTTTTTTCTGGTAGAGCTGAAAGAA
CGTGGCTATAATGGATTCTTCAGTCCTAAGTCTAGAGCTAGGACAATGTCAGAACAAGAAAGGAAACATG
TTGATGGCTGTGCAATATTCTTCAAGACAGAAAAATTTACTTTGGTTCAGAAACACACTGTTGAATTTAA
TCAGCTAGCCATGGCAAATTCTGAGGGGTCTGAAGCTATGCTGAACAGAGTCATGACAAAAGATAACATT
GGGGTTGCAGTACTGCTAGAACTTCGGAAGGAATCGATTGAAATGCCGTCTGGAAAGCCACATCTTGGAA
CAGAAAAACAACTTATTCTTGTGGCTAACGCCCACATGCATTGGGACCCTGAATACTCTGATGTGAAGTT
GGTACAAACTATGATGTTCCTCTCAGAAGTGAAGAACATTATTGATAAAGCCTCTCGCAACCTCAAATCC
AGTGTTTTGGGAGAATTTGGAACTATTCCACTTGTGTTATGTGCAGATCTTAATTCTTTGCCAGACTCTG
GTGTTGTAGAATATTTGAGCACAGGTGGAGTAGAAACAAATCACAAAGACTTTAAGGAGTTGAGGTATAA
TGAAAGTCTCACAAACTTCAGCTGTCATGGGAAGAATGGAACCACCAATGGAAGGATCACTCATGGTTTC
AAGTTACAGAGTGCCTATGAGAGTGGCCTGATGCCTTACACGAATTACACATTTGATTTCAAGGGTATAA
TAGACTACATTTTCTATTCTAAACCTCAGCTGAACACCTTAGGCATCCTGGGCCCTCTGGACCACCACTG
GCTGGTTGAGAATAACATCAGTGGCTGCCCGCACCCCCTCATCCCCTCTGACCACTTCTCACTTTTTGCA
CAACTGGAGCTCTTACTGCCTTTCCTGCCCCAAGTCAACGGCATCCACCTTCCTGGCAGGAGGTAGGGTA
CCGCGGGCCCGGGATCCACCGGATCTAGATAACTGATCATAATCAGCCATACCACATTTGTAGAGGTTTT
ACTTGCTTTAAAAAACCTCCCACACCTCCCCCTGAACCTGAAACATAAAATGAATGCAATTGTTGTTGTT
AACTTGTTTATTGCAGCTTATAATGGTTACAAATAAAGCAATAGCATCACAAATTTCACAAATAAAGCAT
TTTTTTCACTGCATTCTAGTTGTGGTTTGTCCAAACTCATCAATGTATCTTAACGCGTAAATTGTAAGCG
TTAATATTTTGTTAAAATTCGCGTTAAATTTTTGTTAAATCAGCTCATTTTTTAACCAATAGGCCGAAAT
CGGCAAAATCCCTTATAAATCAAAAGAATAGACCGAGATAGGGT
[37 nt withheld, positions 3475-3511]
AAAGAACGTGGACTCCAACGTCAAAGG
[49 nt withheld, positions 3539-3587]
T
[91 nt withheld, positions 3589-3679]
G
[124 nt withheld, positions 3681-3804]
CAGGTGGCACTTTTCGGGGAAATGTGCGCGGAACCCCTATTTGTTTATTTTTCTAAATACATTCAAATAT
GTATCCGCTCATGAGACAATAACCCTGATAAATGCTTCAATAATATTGAAAAAGGAAGAGTCCTGAGGCG
GAAAGAACCAGCTGTGGAATGTGTGTCAGTTAGGGTGTGGAAAGTCCCCAGGCTCCCCAGCAGGCAGAAG
TATGCAAAGCATGCATCTCAATTAGTCAGCAACCAGGTGTGGAAAGTCCCCAGGCTCCCCAGCAGGCAGA
AGTATGCAAAGCATGCATCTCAATTAGTCAGCAACCATAGTCCCGCCCCTAACTCCGCCCATCCCGCCCC
TAACTCCGCCCAGTTCCGCCCATTCTCCGCCCCATGGCTGACTAATTTTTTTTATTTATGCAGAGGCCGA
GGCCGCCTCGGCCTCTGAGCTATTCCAGAAGTAGTGAGGAGGCTTTTTTGGAGGCCTAGGCTTTTGCAAA
GATCGATCAAGAGACAGGATGAGGATCGTTTCGCATGATTGAACAAGATGGATTGCACGCAGGTTCTCCG
GCCGCTTGGGTGGAGAGGCTATTCGGCTATGACTGGGCACAACAGACAATCGGCTGCTCTGATGCCGCCG
TGTTCCGGCTGTCAGCGCAGGGGCGCCCGGTTCTTTTTGTCAAGACCGACCTGTCCGGTGCCCTGAATGA
ACTGCAAGACGAGGCAGCGCGGCTATCGTGGCTGGCCACGACGGGCGTTCCTTGCGCAGCTGTGCTCGAC
GTTGTCACTGAAGCGGGAAGGGACTGGCTGCTATTGGGCGAAGTGCCGGGGCAGGATCTCCTGTCATCTC
ACCTTGCTCCTGCCGAGAAAGTATCCATCATGGCTGATGCAATGCGGCGGCTGCATACGCTTGATCCGGC
TACCTGCCCATTCGACCACCAAGCGAAACATCGCATCGAGCGAGCACGTACTCGGATGGAAGCCGGTCTT
GTCGATCAGGATGATCTGGACGAAGAGCATCAGGGGCTCGCGCCAGCCGAACTGTTCGCCAGGCTCAAGG
CGAGCATGCCCGACGGCGAGGATCTCGTCGTGACCCATGGCGATGCCTGCTTGCCGAATATCATGGTGGA
AAATGGCCGCTTTTCTGGATTCATCGACTGTGGCCGGCTGGGTGTGGCGGACCGCTATCAGGACATAGCG
TTGGCTACCCGTGATATTGCTGAAGAGCTTGGCGGCGAATGGGCTGACCGCTTCCTCGTGCTTTACGGTA
TCGCCGCTCCCGATTCGCAGCGCATCGCCTTCTATCGCCTTCTTGACGAGTTCTTCTGAGCGGGACTCTG
GGGTTCGAAATGACCGACCAAGCGACGCCCAACCTGCCATCACGAGATTTCGATTCCACCGCCGCCTTCT
ATGAAAGGTTGGGCTTCGGAATCGTTTTCCGGGACGCCGGCTGGATGATCCTCCAGCGCGGGGATCTCAT
GCTGGAGTTCTTCGCCCACCCTAGGGGGAGGCTAACTGAAACACGGAAGGAGACAATACCGGAAGGAACC
CGCGCTATGACGGCAATAAAAAGACAGAATAAAACGCACGGTGTTGGGTCGTTTGTTCATAAACGCGGGG
TTCGGTCCCAGGGCTGGCACTCTGTCGATACCCCACCGAGACCCCATTGGGGCCAATACGCCCGCGTTTC
TTCCTTTTCCCCACCCCACCCCCCAAGTTCGGGTGAAGGCCCAGGGCTCGCAGCCAACGTCGGGGCGGCA
GGCCCTGCCATAGCCTCAGGTTACTCATATATACTTTAGATTGATTTAAAACTTCATTTTTAATTTAAAA
GGATCTAGGTGAAGATCCTTTTTGATAATCTCATGACCAAAATCCCTTAACGTGAGTTTTCGTTCCACTG
AGCGTCAGACCCCGTAGAAAAGATCAAAGGATCTTCTTGAGATCCTTTTTTTCTGCGCGTAATCTGCTGC
TTGCAAACAAAAAAACCACCGCTACCAGCGGTGGTTTGTTTGCCGGATCAAGAGCTACCAACTCTTTTTC
CGAAGGTAACTGGCTTCAGCAGAGCGCAGATACCAAATACTGTCCTTCTAGTGTAGCCGTAGTTAGGCCA
CCACTTCAAGAACTCTGTAGCACCGCCTACATACCTCGCTCTGCTAATCCTGTTACCAGTGGCTGCTGCC
AGTGGCGATAAGTCGTGTCTTACCGGGTTGGACTCAAGACGATAGTTACCGGATAAGGCGCAGCGGTCGG
GCTGAACGGGGGGTTCGTGCACACAGCCCAGCTTGGAGCGAACGACCTACACCGAACTGAGATACCTACA
GCGTGAGCTATGAGAAAGCGCCACGCTTCCCGAAGGGAGAAAGGCGGACAGGTATCCGGTAAGCGGCAGG
GTCGGAACAGGAGAGCGCACGAGGGAGCTTCCAGGGGGAAACGCCTGGTATCTTTATAGTCCTGTCGGGT
TTCGCCACCTCTGACTTGAGCGTCGATTTTTGTGATGCTCGTCAGGGGGGCGGAGCCTATGGAAAAACGC
CAGCAACGCGGCCTTTTTACGGTTCCTGGCCTTTTGCTGGCCTTTTGCTCACATGTTCTTTCCTGCGTTA
TCCCCTGATTCTGTGGATAACCGTATTACCGCCATGCAT
Features (pLannotate 1.2.2; 18 found; start..end, strand, type, name):
     61..364     +  enhancer       CMV enhancer: human cytomegalovirus immediate early enhancer
    365..568     +  promoter       CMV promoter: human cytomegalovirus (CMV) immediate early promoter
    564..597     +  LTR            5' LTR (truncated) (fragment): truncated 5' long terminal repeat (LTR) from HIV-1
    613..631     +  promoter       T7 promoter: promoter for bacteriophage T7 RNA polymerase
    665..1381    +  CDS            EGFP: EGFP is a basic (constitutively fluorescent) green fluorescent protein published in 1996, derived from Aequorea victoria. It is reported to be a rapidly-maturing weak dimer with moderate acid sensitivity.
   1382..1402    +  misc_feature   MCS (fragment): multiple cloning site
   1403..3073    +  CDS            CNOT6: CNOT6_HUMAN - Also known as CCR4, CCR4a, KIAA1194. Experimental evidence at protein level: Swiss-Prot protein existence level 1. Poly(A) nuclease with 3'-5' RNase activity. Catalytic component of the CCR4-NOT complex which is one of the major cellular mRNA deadenylases and is linked to various cellular processes including bulk mRNA degradation, miRNA-mediated repression, translational repression during translational initiation and general transcription regulation. Additional complex functions may be a consequence of its influence on mRNA expression. Involved in mRNA decay mediated by the major
   3077..3102    +  misc_feature   MCS (fragment): multiple cloning site
   3114..3198    +  CDS            large T antigen (fragment): large T antigen from SV40 (simian virus 40)
   3221..3342    +  polyA_signal   SV40 poly(A) signal: SV40 polyadenylation signal
   3376..3804    -  rep_origin     f1 ori (sequence partly withheld): f1 bacteriophage origin of replication; arrow indicates direction of (+) strand synthesis
   3831..3935    +  promoter       AmpR promoter: bla
   3937..4294    +  promoter       SV40 promoter: SV40 enhancer and early promoter
   4329..5123    +  CDS            NeoR/KanR: aminoglycoside phosphotransferase from Tn5; aph(3')-II (or nptII); confers resistance to neomycin, kanamycin, and G418 (Geneticin®)
   5144..5296    +  CDS            ble (fragment): BLE_KLEPN - Experimental evidence at protein level: Swiss-Prot protein existence level 1. Binding protein with a strong affinity to the bleomycin family of antibiotics. Binds to CL990; an antimitotic-antibiotic compound. From Klebsiella pneumoniae.
   5355..5402    +  polyA_signal   HSV TK poly(A) signal: herpes simplex virus thymidine kinase polyadenylation signal (Cole and Stacy, 1985)
   5493..5509    -  polyA_signal   bGH poly(A) signal (fragment): bovine growth hormone polyadenylation signal
   5731..6319    +  rep_origin     ori: high-copy-number ColE1/pMB1/pBR322/pUC origin of replication
