[The description below was written by a language model from this plasmid's Addgene catalogue record and pLannotate feature annotations shown in this document.]
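Description:
pT7-EGFP-C1-HsNot6-L34EI36E_S is a 6.4 kb mammalian expression plasmid that produces human CNOT6 (also called CCR4 or Ccr4a) carrying the substitutions L34E and I36E, fused to the C-terminus of EGFP. The catalogue lists the backbone as unknown, but the name and the feature layout are consistent with an EGFP-C1-type vector modified by adding a T7 promoter. Transcription in mammalian cells is driven by the human cytomegalovirus immediate early enhancer and promoter. The T7 promoter lies between the CMV promoter and the EGFP start, so the same fusion could in principle also be transcribed by T7 RNA polymerase. The EGFP coding sequence is followed by a short remnant of the multiple cloning site and then the CNOT6 open reading frame, which the depositor derived from an NCBI reference transcript. An SV40 polyadenylation signal terminates the message.

The plasmid replicates at high copy in E. coli through a ColE1/pUC-type origin and also carries an f1 origin for single-stranded DNA production. A single Tn5 NeoR/KanR gene is preceded by both a bacterial bla promoter and the SV40 early promoter and followed by an HSV TK polyadenylation signal. It therefore gives kanamycin resistance in bacteria and can support G418 selection in mammalian cells. Several short annotated fragments (HIV-1 LTR, large T antigen, ble, bGH poly(A)) are probably incidental matches to backbone sequence rather than functional elements.

CNOT6 is a catalytic poly(A) nuclease subunit of the CCR4-NOT deadenylase complex, and the plasmid comes from a collection associated with structural work on assembly of that complex. The record does not state what the two substitutions do. The depositor sequence may be theoretical rather than fully verified.
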