Addgene plasmid #147508: pT7-EGFP-C1-HsNot6-L34EI36E_S
Purpose: Mammalian Expression of HsNot6-L34EI36E
Depositing lab: Elisa Izaurralde. Depositing organization: Max Planck Institute for Developmental Biology. Publication: Structure and assembly of the NOT module of the human CCR4-NOT complex. Boland A, Chen Y, Raisch T, Jonas S, Kuzuoglu-Ozturk D, Wohlbold L, Weichenrieder O, Izaurralde E. Nat Struct Mol Biol. 2013 Nov;20(11):1289-97. doi: 10.1038/nsmb.2681. Epub 2013 Oct 13. PubMed 24121232.
Backbone
  Vector backbone: Unknown
  Vector type: Mammalian Expression
Growth in bacteria
  Bacterial resistance: Kanamycin, 50 μg/mL
  Growth temperature: 37°C
  Growth strain: DH5alpha
  Copy number: High Copy
Gene/Insert
  Gene/Insert name: HsNot6-L34EI36E (alt name: CCR4)
  Species: H. sapiens (human)
  Entrez Gene: CNOT6 (a.k.a. CCR4, Ccr4a)
  Cloning method: Unknown
Terms and licenses: Academic/Nonprofit Terms; Industry Terms: Not Available to Industry
Depositor comments: sequence extracted from NCBI: NM_015455.3. Plasmids from this collection were made available to the research community and donated after the lab closed. Please note that the sequence provided by the depositing laboratory may be theoretical/predicted or based on Sanger sequencing results. There may be discrepancies between sequencing results obtained by Addgene and the depositor sequence. If an Addgene verified sequence is not available, please contact before placing your order to request that our lab fully sequence the plasmid.
How to cite: pT7-EGFP-C1-HsNot6-L34EI36E_S was a gift from Elisa Izaurralde (Addgene plasmid # 147508 ; http://n2t.net/addgene:147508 ; RRID:Addgene_147508)
